Addgene plasmid #68570: pMpGWB116
Purpose: (Empty Backbone) Gateway binary vector designed for transgenic research with Marchantia polymorpha as well as other plants
Depositing lab: Takayuki Kohchi. Depositing organization: Kyoto University, Graduate School of Biostudies. Publication: Development of Gateway Binary Vector Series with Four Different Selection Markers for the Liverwort Marchantia polymorpha. Ishizaki K, Nishihama R, Ueda M, Inoue K, Ishida S, Nishimura Y, Shikanai T, Kohchi T. PLoS One. 2015 Sep 25;10(9):e0138876. doi: 10.1371/journal.pone.0138876. eCollection 2015. PONE-D-15-25288 PubMed 26406247.
Backbone
  Vector backbone: pMpGWB100
  Backbone manufacturer: Kohchi Lab., Kyoto University
  Backbone size (bp): 9502
  Modifications to backbone: Nuclear localization signal-tagged tdTomato (tdTomato-NLS) coding sequence is cloned downstream of the Gateway cassette.
  Vector type: Plant Expression
  Selectable markers: Hygromycin
  Tag / fusion protein: Nuclear localization signal-tagged tdTomato (tdTomato-NLS) (C terminal on insert)
Growth in bacteria
  Bacterial resistance: Chloramphenicol and Spectinomycin, 25 & 50 μg/mL
  Growth temperature: 37°C
  Growth strain: DB3.1
  Copy number: High Copy
Gene/Insert
  Cloning method: Gateway Cloning
Resource information
  A portion of this plasmid was derived from a plasmid made by: The Gateway cassette was provided by Tsuyoshi Nakagawa at Shimane University, Japan.
Terms and licenses: Academic/Nonprofit Terms; Industry Terms: Not Available to Industry
How to cite: pMpGWB116 was a gift from Takayuki Kohchi (Addgene plasmid # 68570 ; http://n2t.net/addgene:68570 ; RRID:Addgene_68570)
