[The description below was written by a language model from this plasmid's Addgene catalogue record and pLannotate feature annotations shown in this document.]
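Description:
pMpGWB116 is an empty Gateway destination binary vector built on the pMpGWB100 backbone for Agrobacterium-style T-DNA transformation of the liverwort Marchantia polymorpha and other plants. The backbone carries a ColE1/pMB1-type high-copy origin with a pBR322 bom region for maintenance in E. coli, together with the pVS1 oriV, RepA and StaA functions that support replication and stable inheritance in Agrobacterium. Bacterial selection relies on an aadA spectinomycin/streptomycin resistance gene outside the T-DNA. The unrecombined vector also carries the chloramphenicol resistance gene of the Gateway cassette. Because that cassette encodes the gyrase toxin CcdB, the empty vector is propagated in a ccdB-tolerant strain such as DB3.1.

Between the nopaline-type right and left T-DNA borders lie two units. The first is the attR1–CmR–ccdB–attR2 cassette followed directly by a tdTomato coding sequence, described in the record as carrying a nuclear localization signal, and a NOS terminator. An LR reaction replaces the cassette with the fragment from an entry clone, placing tdTomato-NLS at the C-terminal side of the insert. The feature table shows no plant promoter upstream of attR1, so expression apparently depends on regulatory sequence supplied with the insert. This arrangement suits promoter-reporter constructs giving a nuclear red signal, or genomic fragments fused to the reporter, although the record does not state this use explicitly. The second unit, in the opposite orientation, is a hygromycin phosphotransferase gene driven by an enhanced CaMV 35S promoter with a CaMV polyadenylation signal, for selection of transformed plants. The vector belongs to a series offering four alternative plant selection markers. The annotated sequence is 12,669 nt, whereas the catalogue lists a backbone size of 9,502 bp.
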