Features (pLannotate 1.2.2; 28 found; start..end, strand, type, name):
     54..78      -  misc_feature   RB T-DNA repeat: right border repeat from nopaline C58 T-DNA
    144..298     -  CDS            lacZα (fragment): LacZα fragment of β-galactosidase; lacZ fragment
    323..447     +  protein_bind   attR1: mutant version of attR; recombination site for the Gateway® LR reaction LR Clonase™
    484..514     +  promoter       lac UV5 promoter: E. coli lac promoter with an "up" mutation
    538..567     +  promoter       cat promoter (fragment): promoter of the E. coli cat gene encoding chloramphenicol acetyltransferase
    568..1227    +  CDS            CmR: chloramphenicol acetyltransferase; cat; confers resistance to chloramphenicol
   1406..1564    +  CDS            ccdA (fragment): CCDA_ECO57 - Also known as H, letA. Experimental evidence at protein level: Swiss-Prot protein existence level 1. Antitoxin component of a type II toxin-antitoxin (TA) system which inhibits the post-segregational killing (PSK) of plasmid-free cells, also referred to as a plasmid addiction system. Binds to and blocks the activity of CcdB; will also remove bound CcdB protein from the CcdB-GyrA complex by forming a CcdA-CcdB complex, a process termed rejuvenation. Functions as a transcriptional corepressor for the ccdAB operon, repression also requires CcdB (By similarity). From Escherichia coli
   1569..1871    +  CDS            ccdB: CCDB_ECOLI - Also known as G, letB, letD. Experimental evidence at protein level: Swiss-Prot protein existence level 1. Toxic component of a type II toxin-antitoxin (TA) system, functioning in plasmid maintainence. Responsible for the post- segregational killing (PSK) of plasmid-free cells, also referred to as a plasmid addiction system. Half-life of over 2 hours. Cell killing by CcdB is accompanied by filamentation, defects in chromosome and plasmid segregation, defects in cell division, formation of anucleate cells, decreased DNA synthesis and plasmid loss. Interferes with the activity of DN
   1915..2039    -  protein_bind   attR2: mutant version of attR; recombination site for the Gateway® LR reaction LR Clonase™
   2050..3478    +  CDS            tdTomato (fragment): tandem dimeric (pseudo-monomeric) derivative of DsRed (Shaner et al., 2004) mammalian codon-optimized
   3529..3781    +  terminator     NOS terminator: nopaline synthase terminator and poly(A) signal
   3837..3859    -  protein_bind   lac operator (fragment): The lac repressor binds to the lac operator to inhibit transcription in E. coli. This inhibition can be relieved by adding lactose or isopropyl-β-D-thiogalactopyranoside (IPTG). lac repressor encoded by lacI
   3863..3893    -  promoter       lac promoter: promoter for the E. coli lac operon
   3908..3929    -  protein_bind   CAP binding site: CAP binding activates transcription in the presence of cAMP. E. coli catabolite activator protein
   4014..4188    -  polyA_signal   CaMV poly(A) signal: cauliflower mosaic virus polyadenylation signal
   4229..5254    -  CDS            HygR: hygromycin B phosphotransferase confers resistance to hygromycin
   5321..5996    -  promoter       CaMV 35S promoter (enhanced): cauliflower mosaic virus 35S promoter with a duplicated enhancer region
   6191..6215    -  misc_feature   LB T-DNA repeat: left border repeat from nopaline C58 T-DNA
   6474..6497    +  promoter       Pc promoter (fragment): intI1 (promoter lies within the coding sequence); class 1 integron promoter
   6673..6729    +  CDS            GmR (fragment): gentamycin acetyltransferase; aacC1; confers resistance to gentamycin
   6740..7527    +  CDS            SmR (fragment): aminoglycoside adenylyltransferase (Murphy, 1985); aadA; confers resistance to spectinomycin and streptomycin
   7773..8361    +  rep_origin     ori: high-copy-number ColE1/pMB1/pBR322/pUC origin of replication
   8547..8687    -  misc_feature   bom: basis of mobility region from pBR322
   8789..8828    -  CDS            rop (fragment): Rop protein, which maintains plasmids at low copy number; rop
   9031..9225    -  rep_origin     pVS1 oriV: origin of replication for the Pseudomonas plasmid pVS1 (Heeb et al., 2000)
   9291..10364   -  CDS            pVS1 RepA: replication protein from the Pseudomonas plasmid pVS1 (Heeb et al., 2000)
  10793..11422   -  CDS            pVS1 StaA: stability protein from the Pseudomonas plasmid pVS1 (Heeb et al., 2000)
  11982..12383   -  CDS            Y4CG_SINFN (fragment): Protein inferred from homology: Swiss-Prot protein existence level 3. From Sinorhizobium fredii (strain NBRC 101917 / NGR234).
>Addgene plasmid #68570 | pMpGWB116 | depositor full sequence | sequence record 128992 | pMpGWB116 sequence 12669 bps
TTTCACGCCCTTTTAAATATCCGATTATTCTAATAAACGCTCTTTTCTCTTAGGTTTACCCGCCAATATA
TCCTGTCAAACACTGATAGTTTAAACTGAAGGCGGGAAACGACAATCTGATCCAAGCTCAAGCTGCTCTA
GCATTCGCCATTCAGGCTGCGCAACTGTTGGGAAGGGCGATCGGTGCGGGCCTCTTCGCTATTACGCCAG
CTGGCGAAAGGGGGATGTGCTGCAAGGCGATTAAGTTGGGTAACGCCAGGGTTTTCCCAGTCACGACGTT
GTAAAACGACGGCCAGTGCCAAGCTTGGGTCTAGAGTTATCAACAAGTTTGTACAAAAAAGCTGAACGAG
AAACGTAAAATGATATAAATATCAATATATTAAATTAGATTTTGCATAAAAAACAGACTACATAATACTG
TAAAACACAACATATCCAGTCACTATGGCGGCCCCTCGAGGGGCCGCATTAGGCACCCCAGGCTTTACAC
TTTATGCTTCCGGCTCGTATAATGTGTGGATTTTGAGTTAGGATCCGTCGAGATTTTCAGGAGCTAAGGA
AGCTAAAATGGAGAAAAAAATCACTGGATATACCACCGTTGATATATCCCAATGGCATCGTAAAGAACAT
TTTGAGGCATTTCAGTCAGTTGCTCAATGTACCTATAACCAGACCGTTCAGCTGGATATTACGGCCTTTT
TAAAGACCGTAAAGAAAAATAAGCACAAGTTTTATCCGGCCTTTATTCACATTCTTGCCCGCCTGATGAA
TGCTCATCCGGAATTCCGTATGGCAATGAAAGACGGTGAGCTGGTGATATGGGATAGTGTTCACCCTTGT
TACACCGTTTTCCATGAGCAAACTGAAACGTTTTCATCGCTCTGGAGTGAATACCACGACGATTTCCGGC
AGTTTCTACACATATATTCGCAAGATGTGGCGTGTTACGGTGAAAACCTGGCCTATTTCCCTAAAGGGTT
TATTGAGAATATGTTTTTCGTCTCAGCCAATCCCTGGGTGAGTTTCACCAGTTTTGATTTAAACGTGGCC
AATATGGACAACTTCTTCGCCCCCGTTTTCACCATGGGCAAATATTATACGCAAGGCGACAAGGTGCTGA
TGCCGCTGGCGATTCAGGTTCATCATGCCGTCTGTGATGGCTTCCATGTCGGCAGAATGCTTAATGAATT
ACAACAGTACTGCGATGAGTGGCAGGGCGGGGCGTAAACGCGTGGATCCGGCTTACTAAAAGCCAGATAA
CAGTATGCGTATTTGCGCGCTGATTTTTGCGGTATAAGAATATATACTGATATGTATACCCGAAGTATGT
CAAAAAGAGGTGTGCTATGAAGCAGCGTATTACAGTGACAGTTGACAGCGACAGCTATCAGTTGCTCAAG
GCATATATGATGTCAATATCTCCGGTCTGGTAAGCACAACCATGCAGAATGAAGCCCGTCGTCTGCGTGC
CGAACGCTGGAAAGCGGAAAATCAGGAAGGGATGGCTGAGGTCGCCCGGTTTATTGAAATGAACGGCTCT
TTTGCTGACGAGAACAGGGACTGGTGAAATGCAGTTTAAGGTTTACACCTATAAAAGAGAGAGCCGTTAT
CGTCTGTTTGTGGATGTACAGAGTGATATTATTGACACGCCCGGGCGACGGATGGTGATCCCCCTGGCCA
GTGCACGTCTGCTGTCAGATAAAGTCTCCCGTGAACTTTACCCGGTGGTGCATATCGGGGATGAAAGCTG
GCGCATGATGACCACCGATATGGCCAGTGTGCCGGTCTCCGTTATCGGGGAAGAAGTGGCTGATCTCAGC
CACCGCGAAAATGACATCAAAAACGCCATTAACCTGATGTTCTGGGGAATATAAATGTCAGGCTCCCTTA
TACACAGCCAGTCTGCAGGTCGACCATAGTGACTGGATATGTTGTGTTTTACAGTATTATGTAGTCTGTT
TTTTATGCAAAATCTAATTTAATATATTGATATTTATATCATTTTACGTTTCTCGTTCAGCTTTCTTGTA
CAAAGTGGTTGATAACAGCATGGTGAGCAAGGGCGAGGAGGTCATCAAAGAGTTCATGCGCTTCAAGGTG
CGCATGGAGGGCTCCATGAACGGCCACGAGTTCGAGATCGAGGGCGAGGGCGAGGGCCGCCCCTACGAGG
GCACCCAGACCGCCAAGCTGAAGGTGACCAAGGGCGGCCCCCTGCCCTTCGCCTGGGACATCCTGTCCCC
CCAGTTCATGTACGGCTCCAAGGCGTACGTGAAGCACCCCGCCGACATCCCCGATTACAAGAAGCTGTCC
TTCCCCGAGGGCTTCAAGTGGGAGCGCGTGATGAACTTCGAGGACGGCGGTCTGGTGACCGTGACCCAGG
ACTCCTCCCTGCAGGACGGCACGCTGATCTACAAGGTGAAGATGCGCGGCACCAACTTCCCCCCCGACGG
CCCCGTAATGCAGAAGAAGACCATGGGCTGGGAGGCCTCCACCGAGCGCCTGTACCCCCGCGACGGCGTG
CTGAAGGGCGAGATCCACCAGGCCCTGAAGCTGAAGGACGGCGGCCACTACCTGGTGGAGTTCAAGACCA
TCTACATGGCCAAGAAGCCCGTGCAACTGCCCGGCTACTACTACGTGGACACCAAGCTGGACATCACCTC
CCACAACGAGGACTACACCATCGTGGAACAGTACGAGCGCTCCGAGGGCCGCCACCACCTGTTCCTGGGG
CATGGCACCGGCAGCACCGGCAGCGGCAGCTCCGGCACCGCCTCCTCCGAGGACAACAACATGGCCGTCA
TCAAAGAGTTCATGCGCTTCAAGGTGCGCATGGAGGGCTCCATGAACGGCCACGAGTTCGAGATCGAGGG
CGAGGGCGAGGGCCGCCCCTACGAGGGCACCCAGACCGCCAAGCTGAAGGTGACCAAGGGCGGCCCCCTG
CCCTTCGCCTGGGACATCCTGTCCCCCCAGTTCATGTACGGCTCCAAGGCGTACGTGAAGCACCCCGCCG
ACATCCCCGATTACAAGAAGCTGTCCTTCCCCGAGGGCTTCAAGTGGGAGCGCGTGATGAACTTCGAGGA
CGGCGGTCTGGTGACCGTGACCCAGGACTCCTCCCTGCAGGACGGCACGCTGATCTACAAGGTGAAGATG
CGCGGCACCAACTTCCCCCCCGACGGCCCCGTAATGCAGAAGAAGACCATGGGCTGGGAGGCCTCCACCG
AGCGCCTGTACCCCCGCGACGGCGTGCTGAAGGGCGAGATCCACCAGGCCCTGAAGCTGAAGGACGGCGG
CCGCTACCTGGTGGAGTTCAAGACCATCTACATGGCCAAGAAGCCCGTGCAACTGCCCGGCTACTACTAC
GTGGACACCAAGCTGGACATCACCTCCCACAACGAGGACTACACCATCGTGGAACAGTACGAGCGCTCCG
AGGGCCGCCACCACCTGTTCCTGTACGGCATGGACGAGCTGTACAAGTTGCAGCCTAAGAAGAAGAGAAA
GGTTGGAGGATAGAGCTCGAATTTCCCCGATCGTTCAAACATTTGGCAATAAAGTTTCTTAAGATTGAAT
CCTGTTGCCGGTCTTGCGATGATTATCATATAATTTCTGTTGAATTACGTTAAGCATGTAATAATTAACA
TGTAATGCATGACGTTATTTATGAGATGGGTTTTTATGATTAGAGTCCCGCAATTATACATTTAATACGC
GATAGAAAACAAAATATAGCGCGCAAACTAGGATAAATTATCGCGCGCGGTGTCATCTATGTTACTAGAT
CGGGAATTGGTTCCGGAACCAATTCGTAATCATGGTCATAGCTGTTTCCTGTGTGAAATTGTTATCCGCT
CACAATTCCACACAACATACGAGCCGGAAGCATAAAGTGTAAAGCCTGGGGTGCCTAATGAGTGAGCTAA
CTCACATTAGGCTGAATTAGGCGCGCCTATTTCTGAATTCAACACATTGCGGACGTTTTTAATGTACTGA
ATTAACGCCGAATTAATTCGGGGGATCTGGATTTTAGTACTGGATTTTGGTTTTAGGAATTAGAAATTTT
ATTGATAGAAGTATTTTACAAATACAAATACATACTAAGGGTTTCTTATATGCTCAACACATGAGCGAAA
CCCTATAGGAACCCTAATTCCCTTATCTGGGAACTACTCACACATTATTATGGAGAAACTCGAGCTTGTC
GATCGACAGATCCCGGTCGGCATCTACTCTATTTCTTTGCCCTCGGACGAGTGCTGGGGCGTCGGTTTCC
ACTATCGGCGAGTACTTCTACACAGCCATCGGTCCAGACGGCCGCGCTTCTGCGGGCGATTTGTGTACGC
CCGACAGTCCCGGCTCCGGATCGGACGATTGCGTCGCATCGACCCTGCGCCCAAGCTGCATCATCGAAAT
TGCCGTCAACCAAGCTCTGATAGAGTTGGTCAAGACCAATGCGGAGCATATACGCCCGGAGTCGTGGCGA
TCCTGCAAGCTCCGGATGCCTCCGCTCGAAGTAGCGCGTCTGCTGCTCCATACAAGCCAACCACGGCCTC
CAGAAGAAGATGTTGGCGACCTCGTATTGGGAATCCCCGAACATCGCCTCGCTCCAGTCAATGACCGCTG
TTATGCGGCCATTGTCCGTCAGGACATTGTTGGAGCCGAAATCCGCGTGCACGAGGTGCCGGACTTCGGG
GCAGTCCTCGGCCCAAAGCATCAGCTCATCGAGAGCCTGCGCGACGGACGCACTGACGGTGTCGTCCATC
ACAGTTTGCCAGTGATACACATGGGGATCAGCAATCGCGCATATGAAATCACGCCATGTAGTGTATTGAC
CGATTCCTTGCGGTCCGAATGGGCCGAACCCGCTCGTCTGGCTAAGATCGGCCGCAGCGATCGCATCCAT
AGCCTCCGCGACCGGTTGTAGAACAGCGGGCAGTTCGGTTTCAGGCAGGTCTTGCAACGTGACACCCTGT
GAACGGCGGGAGATGCAATAGGTCAGGCTCTCGCTAAACTCCCCAATGTCAAGCACTTCCGGAATCGGGA
GCGCGGCCGATGCAAAGTGCCGATAAACATAACGATCTTTGTAGAAACCATCGGCGCAGCTATTTACCCG
CAGGACATATCCACGCCCTCCTACATCGAAGCTGAAAGCACGAGATTCTTCGCCCTCCGAGAGCTGCATC
AGGTCGGAGACGCTGTCGAACTTTTCGATCAGAAACTTCTCGACAGACGTCGCGGTGAGTTCAGGCTTTT
TCATATCTCATTGCCCCCCGGATCTGCGAAAGCTCGAGAGAGATAGATTTGTAGAGAGAGACTGGTGATT
TCAGCGTGTCCTCTCCAAATGAAATGAACTTCCTTATATAGAGGAAGGTCTTGCGAAGGATAGTGGGATT
GTGCGTCATCCCTTACGTCAGTGGAGATATCACATCAATCCACTTGCTTTGAAGACGTGGTTGGAACGTC
TTCTTTTTCCACGATGCTCCTCGTGGGTGGGGGTCCATCTTTGGGACCACTGTCGGCAGAGGCATCTTGA
ACGATAGCCTTTCCTTTATCGCAATGATGGCATTTGTAGGTGCCACCTTCCTTTTCTACTGTCCTTTTGA
TGAAGTGACAGATAGCTGGGCAATGGAATCCGAGGAGGTTTCCCGATATTACCCTTTGTTGAAAAGTCTC
AATAGCCCTTTGGTCTTCTGAGACTGTATCTTTGATATTCTTGGAGTAGACGAGAGTGTCGTGCTCCACC
ATGTTCACATCAATCCACTTGCTTTGAAGACGTGGTTGGAACGTCTTCTTTTTCCACGATGCTCCTCGTG
GGTGGGGGTCCATCTTTGGGACCACTGTCGGCAGAGGCATCTTGAACGATAGCCTTTCCTTTATCGCAAT
GATGGCATTTGTAGGTGCCACCTTCCTTTTCTACTGTCCTTTTGATGAAGTGACAGATAGCTGGGCAATG
GAATCCGAGGAGGTTTCCCGATATTACCCTTTGTTGAAAAGTCTCAATAGCCCTTTGGTCTTCTGAGACT
GTATCTTTGATATTCTTGGAGTAGACGAGAGTGTCGTGCTCCACCATGTTGGCAAGCTGCTCTAGCCAAT
ACGCAAACCGAATTCAGAAATAAATTCAGCCTAATTCGGCGTTAATTCAGTACATTAAAAACGTCCGCAA
TGTGTTATTAAGTTGTCTAAGCGTCAATTTGTTTACACCACAATATATCCTGCCACCAGCCAGCCAACAG
CTCCCCGACCGGCAGCTCGGCACAAAATCACCACTCGATACAGGCAGCCCATCAGTCCGGGACGGCGTCA
GCGGGAGAGCCGTTGTAAGGCGGCAGACTTTGCTCATGTTACCGATGCTATTCGGAAGAACGGCAACTAA
GCTGCCGGGTTTGAAACACGGATGATCTCGCGGAGGGTAGCATGTTGATTGTAACGATGACAGAGCGTTG
CTGCCTGTGATCAATTCGGGCACGAACCCAGTGGACATAAGCCTGTTCGGTTCGTAAGCTGTAATGCAAG
TAGCGTATGCGCTCACGCAACTGGTCCAGAACCTTGACCGAACGCAGCGGTGGTAACGGCGCAGTGGCGG
TTTTCATGGCTTGTTATGACTGTTTTTTTGGGGTACAGTCTATGCCTCGGGCATCCAAGCAGCAAGCGCG
TTACGCCGTGGGTCGATGTTTGATGTTATGGAGCAGCAACGATGTTACGCAGCAGGGCAGTCGCCCTAAA
ACAAAGTTAAACATCATGGGGGAAGCGGTGATCGCCGAAGTATCGACTCAACTATCAGAGGTAGTTGGCG
TCATCGAGCGCCATCTCGAACCGACGTTGCTGGCCGTACATTTGTACGGCTCCGCAGTGGATGGCGGCCT
GAAGCCACACAGTGATATTGATTTGCTGGTTACGGTGACCGTAAGGCTTGATGAAACAACGCGGCGAGCT
TTGATCAACGACCTTTTGGAAACTTCGGCTTCCCCTGGAGAGAGCGAGATTCTCCGCGCTGTAGAAGTCA
CCATTGTTGTGCACGACGACATCATTCCGTGGCGTTATCCAGCTAAGCGCGAACTGCAATTTGGAGAATG
GCAGCGCAATGACATTCTTGCAGGTATCTTCGAGCCAGCCACGATCGACATTGATCTGGCTATCTTGCTG
ACAAAAGCAAGAGAACATAGCGTTGCCTTGGTAGGTCCAGCGGCGGAGGAACTCTTTGATCCGGTTCCTG
AACAGGATCTATTTGAGGCGCTAAATGAAACCTTAACGCTATGGAACTCGCCGCCCGACTGGGCTGGCGA
TGAGCGAAATGTAGTGCTTACGTTGTCCCGCATTTGGTACAGCGCAGTAACCGGCAAAATCGCGCCGAAG
GATGTCGCTGCCGACTGGGCAATGGAGCGCCTGCCGGCCCAGTATCAGCCCGTCATACTTGAAGCTAGAC
AGGCTTATCTTGGACAAGAAGAAGATCGCTTGGCCTCGCGCGCAGATCAGTTGGAAGAATTTGTCCACTA
CGTGAAAGGCGAGATCACCAAGGTAGTCGGCAAATAATGTCTAGCTAGAAATTCGTTCAAGCCGACGCCG
CTTCGCGGCGCGGCTTAACTCAAGCGTTAGATGCACTAAGCACATAATTGCTCACAGCCAAACTATCAGG
TCAAGTCTGCTTTTATTATTTTTAAGCGTGCATAATAAGCCCTACACAAATTGGGAGATATATCATGCAT
GACCAAAATCCCTTAACGTGAGTTTTCGTTCCACTGAGCGTCAGACCCCGTAGAAAAGATCAAAGGATCT
TCTTGAGATCCTTTTTTTCTGCGCGTAATCTGCTGCTTGCAAACAAAAAAACCACCGCTACCAGCGGTGG
TTTGTTTGCCGGATCAAGAGCTACCAACTCTTTTTCCGAAGGTAACTGGCTTCAGCAGAGCGCAGATACC
AAATACTGTCCTTCTAGTGTAGCCGTAGTTAGGCCACCACTTCAAGAACTCTGTAGCACCGCCTACATAC
CTCGCTCTGCTAATCCTGTTACCAGTGGCTGCTGCCAGTGGCGATAAGTCGTGTCTTACCGGGTTGGACT
CAAGACGATAGTTACCGGATAAGGCGCAGCGGTCGGGCTGAACGGGGGGTTCGTGCACACAGCCCAGCTT
GGAGCGAACGACCTACACCGAACTGAGATACCTACAGCGTGAGCTATGAGAAAGCGCCACGCTTCCCGAA
GGGAGAAAGGCGGACAGGTATCCGGTAAGCGGCAGGGTCGGAACAGGAGAGCGCACGAGGGAGCTTCCAG
GGGGAAACGCCTGGTATCTTTATAGTCCTGTCGGGTTTCGCCACCTCTGACTTGAGCGTCGATTTTTGTG
ATGCTCGTCAGGGGGGCGGAGCCTATGGAAAAACGCCAGCAACGCGGCCTTTTTACGGTTCCTGGCCTTT
TGCTGGCCTTTTGCTCACATGTTCTTTCCTGCGTTATCCCCTGATTCTGTGGATAACCGTATTACCGCCT
TTGAGTGAGCTGATACCGCTCGCCGCAGCCGAACGACCGAGCGCAGCGAGTCAGTGAGCGAGGAAGCGGA
AGAGCGCCTGATGCGGTATTTTCTCCTTACGCATCTGTGCGGTATTTCACACCGCATATGGTGCACTCTC
AGTACAATCTGCTCTGATGCCGCATAGTTAAGCCAGTATACACTCCGCTATCGCTACGTGACTGGGTCAT
GGCTGCGCCCCGACACCCGCCAACACCCGCTGACGCGCCCTGACGGGCTTGTCTGCTCCCGGCATCCGCT
TACAGACAAGCTGTGACCGTCTCCGGGAGCTGCATGTGTCAGAGGTTTTCACCGTCATCACCGAAACGCG
CGAGGCAGGGTGCCTTGATGTGGGCGCCGGCGGTCGAGTGGCGACGGCGCGGCTTGTCCGCGCCCTGGTA
GATTGCCTGGCCGTAGGCCAGCCATTTTTGAGCGGCCAGCGGCCGCGATAGGCCGACGCGAAGCGGCGGG
GCGTAGGGAGCGCAGCGACCGAAGGGTAGGCGCTTTTTGCAGCTCTTCGGCTGTGCGCTGGCCAGACAGT
TATGCACAGGCCAGGCGGGTTTTAAGAGTTTTAATAAGTTTTAAAGAGTTTTAGGCGGAAAAATCGCCTT
TTTTCTCTTTTATATCAGTCACTTACATGTGTGACCGGTTCCCAATGTACGGCTTTGGGTTCCCAATGTA
CGGGTTCCGGTTCCCAATGTACGGCTTTGGGTTCCCAATGTACGTGCTATCCACAGGAAAGAGACCTTTT
CGACCTTTTTCCCCTGCTAGGGCAATTTGCCCTAGCATCTGCTCCGTACATTAGGAACCGGCGGATGCTT
CGCCCTCGATCAGGTTGCGGTAGCGCATGACTAGGATCGGGCCAGCCTGCCCCGCCTCCTCCTTCAAATC
GTACTCCGGCAGGTCATTTGACCCGATCAGCTTGCGCACGGTGAAACAGAACTTCTTGAACTCTCCGGCG
CTGCCACTGCGTTCGTAGATCGTCTTGAACAACCATCTGGCTTCTGCCTTGCCTGCGGCGCGGCGTGCCA
GGCGGTAGAGAAAACGGCCGATGCCGGGATCGATCAAAAAGTAATCGGGGTGAACCGTCAGCACGTCCGG
GTTCTTGCCTTCTGTGATCTCGCGGTACATCCAATCAGCTAGCTCGATCTCGATGTACTCCGGCCGCCCG
GTTTCGCTCTTTACGATCTTGTAGCGGCTAATCAAGGCTTCACCCTCGGATACCGTCACCAGGCGGCCGT
TCTTGGCCTTCTTCGTACGCTGCATGGCAACGTGCGTGGTGTTTAACCGAATGCAGGTTTCTACCAGGTC
GTCTTTCTGCTTTCCGCCATCGGCTCGCCGGCAGAACTTGAGTACGTCCGCAACGTGTGGACGGAACACG
CGGCCGGGCTTGTCTCCCTTCCCTTCCCGGTATCGGTTCATGGATTCGGTTAGATGGGAAACCGCCATCA
GTACCAGGTCGTAATCCCACACACTGGCCATGCCGGCCGGCCCTGCGGAAACCTCTACGTGCCCGTCTGG
AAGCTCGTAGCGGATCACCTCGCCAGCTCGTCGGTCACGCTTCGACAGACGGAAAACGGCCACGTCCATG
ATGCTGCGACTATCGCGGGTGCCCACGTCATAGAGCATCGGAACGAAAAAATCTGGTTGCTCGTCGCCCT
TGGGCGGCTTCCTAATCGACGGCGCACCGGCTGCCGGCGGTTGCCGGGATTCTTTGCGGATTCGATCAGC
GGCCGCTTGCCACGATTCACCGGGGCGTGCTTCTGCCTCGATGCGTTGCCGCTGGGCGGCCTGCGCGGCC
TTCAACTTCTCCACCAGGTCATCACCCAGCGCCGCGCCGATTTGTACCGGGCCGGATGGTTTGCGACCGC
TCACGCCGATTCCTCGGGCTTGGGGGTTCCAGTGCCATTGCAGGGCCGGCAGACAACCCAGCCGCTTACG
CCTGGCCAACCGCCCGTTCCTCCACACATGGGGCATTCCACGGCGTCGGTGCCTGGTTGTTCTTGATTTT
CCATGCCGCCTCCTTTAGCCGCTAAAATTCATCTACTCATTTATTCATTTGCTCATTTACTCTGGTAGCT
GCGCGATGTATTCAGATAGCAGCTCGGTAATGGTCTTGCCTTGGCGTACCGCGTACATCTTCAGCTTGGT
GTGATCCTCCGCCGGCAACTGAAAGTTGACCCGCTTCATGGCTGGCGTGTCTGCCAGGCTGGCCAACGTT
GCAGCCTTGCTGCTGCGTGCGCTCGGACGGCCGGCACTTAGCGTGTTTGTGCTTTTGCTCATTTTCTCTT
TACCTCATTAACTCAAATGAGTTTTGATTTAATTTCAGCGGCCAGCGCCTGGACCTCGCGGGCAGCGTCG
CCCTCGGGTTCTGATTCAAGAACGGTTGTGCCGGCGGCGGCAGTGCCTGGGTAGCTCACGCGCTGCGTGA
TACGGGACTCAAGAATGGGCAGCTCGTACCCGGCCAGCGCCTCGGCAACCTCACCGCCGATGCGCGTGCC
TTTGATCGCCCGCGACACGACAAAGGCCGCTTGTAGCCTTCCATCCGTGACCTCAATGCGCTGCTTAACC
AGCTCCACCAGGTCGGCGGTGGCCCATATGTCGTAAGGGCTTGGCTGCACCGGAATCAGCACGAAGTCGG
CTGCCTTGATCGCGGACACAGCCAAGTCCGCCGCCTGGGGCGCTCCGTCGATCACTACGAAGTCGCGCCG
GCCGATGGCCTTCACGTCGCGGTCAATCGTCGGGCGGTCGATGCCGACAACGGTTAGCGGTTGATCTTCC
CGCACGGCCGCCCAATCGCGGGCACTGCCCTGGGGATCGGAATCGACTAACAGAACATCGGCCCCGGCGA
GTTGCAGGGCGCGGGCTAGATGGGTTGCGATGGTCGTCTTGCCTGACCCGCCTTTCTGGTTAAGTACAGC
GATAACCTTCATGCGTTCCCCTTGCGTATTTGTTTATTTACTCATCGCATCATATACGCAGCGACCGCAT
GACGCAAGCTGTTTTACTCAAATACACATCACCTTTTTAGACGGCGGCGCTCGGTTTCTTCAGCGGCCAA
GCTGGCCGGCCAGGCCGCCAGCTTGGCATCAGACAAACCGGCCAGGATTTCATGCAGCCGCACGGTTGAG
ACGTGCGCGGGCGGCTCGAACACGTACCCGGCCGCGATCATCTCCGCCTCGATCTCTTCGGTAATGAAAA
ACGGTTCGTCCTGGCCGTCCTGGTGCGGTTTCATGCTTGTTCCTCTTGGCGTTCATTCTCGGCGGCCGCC
AGGGCGTCGGCCTCGGTCAATGCGTCCTCACGGAAGGCACCGCGCCGCCTGGCCTCGGTGGGCGTCACTT
CCTCGCTGCGCTCAAGTGCGCGGTACAGGGTCGAGCGATGCACGCCAAGCAGTGCAGCCGCCTCTTTCAC
GGTGCGGCCTTCCTGGTCGATCAGCTCGCGGGCGTGCGCGATCTGTGCCGGGGTGAGGGTAGGGCGGGGG
CCAAACTTCACGCCTCGGGCCTTGGCGGCCTCGCGCCCGCTCCGGGTGCGGTCGATGATTAGGGAACGCT
CGAACTCGGCAATGCCGGCGAACACGGTCAACACCATGCGGCCGGCCGGCGTGGTGGTGTCGGCCCACGG
CTCTGCCAGGCTACGCAGGCCCGCGCCGGCCTCCTGGATGCGCTCGGCAATGTCCAGTAGGTCGCGGGTG
CTGCGGGCCAGGCGGTCTAGCCTGGTCACTGTCACAACGTCGCCAGGGCGTAGGTGGTCAAGCATCCTGG
CCAGCTCCGGGCGGTCGCGCCTGGTGCCGGTGATCTTCTCGGAAAACAGCTTGGTGCAGCCGGCCGCGTG
CAGTTCGGCCCGTTGGTTGGTCAAGTCCTGGTCGTCGGTGCTGACGCGGGCATAGCCCAGCAGGCCAGCG
GCGGCGCTCTTGTTCATGGCGTAATGTCTCCGGTTCTAGTCGCAAGTATTCTACTTTATGCGACTAAAAC
ACGCGACAAGAAAACGCCAGGAAAAGGGCAGGGCGGCAGCCTGTCGCGTAACTTAGGACTTGTGCGACAT
GTCGTTTTCAGAAGACGGCTGCACTGAACGTCAGAAGCCGACTGCACTATAGCAGCGGAGGGGTTGGATC
AAAGTACTTTGATCCCGAGGGGAACCCTGTGGTTGGCATGCACATACAAATGGACGAACGGATAAACCT
