>Addgene plasmid #68570 | pMpGWB116 | addgene partial sequence | sequence record 127856 | ccdB-Fwd 5'-GCATGATGACCACCGATATG-3'
TGACATCAAAAACGCCATTAACCTGATGTTCTGGGGAATATAAATGTCAGGCTCCCTTATACACAGCCAG
TCTGCAGGTCGACCATAGTGACTGGATATGTTGTGTTTTACAGTATTATGTAGTCTGTTTTTTATGCAAA
ATCTAATTTAATATATTGATATTTATATCATTTTACGTTTCTCGTTCAGCTTTCTTGTACAAAGTGGTTG
ATAACAGCATGGTGAGCAAGGGCGAGGAGGTCATCAAAGAGTTCATGCGCTTCAAGGTGCGCATGGAGGG
CTCCATGAACGGCCACGAGTTCGAGATCGAGGGCGAGGGCGAGGGCCGCCCCTACGAGGGCACCCAGACC
GCCAAGC
