>Addgene plasmid #68570 | pMpGWB116 | addgene partial sequence | sequence record 128991 | M13pUC-Fwd 5'-CCCAGTCACGACGTTGTAAAACG-3'
AAATTAGATTTTGCATAAAAAACAGACTACATAATACTGTAAAACACAACATATCCAGTCACTATGGCGG
CCCCTCGAGGGGCCGCATTAGGCACCCCAGGCTTTACACTTTATGCTTCCGGCTCGTATAATGTGTGGAT
TTTGAGTTAGGATCCGTCGAGATTTTCAGGAGCTAAGGAAGCTAAAATGGAGAAAAAAATCACTGGATAT
ACCACCGTTGATATATCCCAATGGCATCGTAAAGAACATTTTGAGGCATTTCAGTCAGTTGCTCAATGTA
CCTATAACCAGACCGTTCAGCTGGATATTACGGCCTTTTTAAAGACCGTAAAGAAAAATAAGCACAAGTT
TTATCCGGCCTTTATTCACATTCTTGCCCGCCTGATGAATGCTCATCCGGAATTCCGTATGGCAATGAAA
GACGGTGAGCTGGTGATATGGGATAGTGTTCACCCTTGTTACACCGTTTTCCATGAGCAAACTG
